>Addgene plasmid #178381 | pOME0010 | addgene full sequence | sequence record 351479 | Addgene NGS Result
GACGGATCGGGAGATCTCCCGATCCCCTATGGTGCACTCTCAGTACAATCTGCTCTGATGCCGCATAGTT
AAGCCAGTATCTGCTCCCTGCTTGTGTGTTGGAGGTCGCTGAGTAGTGCGCGAGCAAAATTTAAGCTACA
ACAAGGCAAGGCTTGACCGACAATTGCATGAAGAATCTGCTTAGGGTTAGGCGTTTTGCGCTGCTTCGCG
ATGTACGGGCCAGATATACGCGTTGACATTGATTATTGACTAGTTATTAATAGTAATCAATTACGGGGTC
ATTAGTTCATAGCCCATATATGGAGTTCCGCGTTACATAACTTACGGTAAATGGCCCGCCTGGCTGACCG
CCCAACGACCCCCGCCCATTGACGTCAATAATGACGTATGTTCCCATAGTAACGCCAATAGGGACTTTCC
ATTGACGTCAATGGGTGGAGTATTTACGGTAAACTGCCCACTTGGCAGTACATCAAGTGTATCATATGCC
AAGTACGCCCCCTATTGACGTCAATGACGGTAAATGGCCCGCCTGGCATTATGCCCAGTACATGACCTTA
TGGGACTTTCCTACTTGGCAGTACATCTACGTATTAGTCATCGCTATTACCATGGTGATGCGGTTTTGGC
AGTACATCAATGGGCGTGGATAGCGGTTTGACTCACGGGGATTTCCAAGTCTCCACCCCATTGACGTCAA
TGGGAGTTTGTTTTGGCACCAAAATCAACGGGACTTTCCAAAATGTCGTAACAACTCCGCCCCATTGACG
CAAATGGGCGGTAGGCGTGTACGGTGGGAGGTCTATATAAGCAGAGCTCTCTGGCTAACTAGAGAACCCA
CTGCTTACTGGCTTATCGAAATTAATACGACTCACTATAGGGAGACCCAAGCTTGGTACCGCCACCATGG
CGTCCAAGGACGTAGAAGAGGGTGTAGAGGGACCCATCTGCTGGATATGTAGGGAAGAGGTGGGGAACGA
GGGCATACACCCCTGCGCCTGTACCGGAGAGCTGGATGTCGTCCACCCGCAGTGTTTAAGCACTTGGCTA
ACAGTGTCTCGAAACACGGCCTGTCAAATGTGTCGCGTTATATACCGCACGCGCACGCAGTGGCGTAGTC
GCCTTAACCTGTGGCCGGAGATGGAGCGCCAAGAAATTTTTGAACTGTTTTTGCTGATGTCTGTGGTGGT
GGCTGGGCTTGTCGGCGTGGCGTTGTGCACCTGGACGCTCCTGGTCATCCTAACTGCTCCTGCGGGAACA
TTCTCCCCCGGGGCCGTGCTCGGTTTTCTCTGCTTCTTTGGGTTTTACCAAATATTTATTGTGTTTGCAT
TTGGCGGCATATGCCGCGTAAGTGGCACTGTGAGGGCATTATACGCGGCAAATAACACCCGGGTGACCGT
ACTGCCATACCGACGGCCGCGCCGGCCAACCGCGAACGAAGATAACATCGAATTGACGGTCCTTGTCGGA
CCCGCGGGCGGGACGGACGAGGAGCCCACGGACGAGTCATCTGAAGGAGACGTCGCCTCTGGAGACAAAG
AACGTGACGGTTCATCCGGAGACGAGCCGGACGGGGGCCCGAACGACCGTGCGGGACTTAGGGGGACAGC
GCGTACCGACCTATGCGCGCCCACAAAAAAGCCGGTGCGGAAAAATCATCCAAAAAACAACGGTGACTAC
AAAGACCATGACGGTGATTATAAAGATCATGATATCGATTACAAGGATGACGATGACAAGTAGTAACTCG
AGGCGGCCGCTCGAGCATGCATCTAGAGGGCCCTATTCTATAGTGTCACCTAAATGCTAGAGCTCGCTGA
TCAGCCTCGACTGTGCCTTCTAGTTGCCAGCCATCTGTTGTTTGCCCCTCCCCCGTGCCTTCCTTGACCC
TGGAAGGTGCCACTCCCACTGTCCTTTCCTAATAAAATGAGGAAATTGCATCGCATTGTCTGAGTAGGTG
TCATTCTATTCTGGGGGGTGGGGTGGGGCAGGACAGCAAGGGGGAGGATTGGGAAGACAATAGCAGGCAT
GCTGGGGATGCGGTGGGCTCTATGGCTTCTGAGGCGGAAAGAACCAGCTGGGGCTCTAGGGGGTATCCCC
[124 nt withheld, positions 2101-2224]
C
[91 nt withheld, positions 2226-2316]
A
[49 nt withheld, positions 2318-2366]
CCTTTGACGTTGGAGTCCACGTTCTTT
[37 nt withheld, positions 2394-2430]
ACCCTATCTCGGTCTATTCTTTTGATTTATAAGGGATTTTGCCGATTTCGGCCTATTGGTTAAAAAATGA
GCTGATTTAACAAAAATTTAACGCGAATTAATTCTGTGGAATGTGTGTCAGTTAGGGTGTGGAAAGTCCC
CAGGCTCCCCAGCAGGCAGAAGTATGCAAAGCATGCATCTCAATTAGTCAGCAACCAGGTGTGGAAAGTC
CCCAGGCTCCCCAGCAGGCAGAAGTATGCAAAGCATGCATCTCAATTAGTCAGCAACCATAGTCCCGCCC
CTAACTCCGCCCATCCCGCCCCTAACTCCGCCCAGTTCCGCCCATTCTCCGCCCCATGGCTGACTAATTT
TTTTTATTTATGCAGAGGCCGAGGCCGCCTCTGCCTCTGAGCTATTCCAGAAGTAGTGAGGAGGCTTTTT
TGGAGGCCTAGGCTTTTGCAAAAAGCTCCCGGGAGCTTGTATATCCATTTTCGGATCTGATCAAGAGACA
GGATGAGGATCGTTTCGCATGATTGAACAAGATGGATTGCACGCAGGTTCTCCGGCCGCTTGGGTGGAGA
GGCTATTCGGCTATGACTGGGCACAACAGACAATCGGCTGCTCTGATGCCGCCGTGTTCCGGCTGTCAGC
GCAGGGGCGCCCGGTTCTTTTTGTCAAGACCGACCTGTCCGGTGCCCTGAATGAACTGCAGGACGAGGCA
GCGCGGCTATCGTGGCTGGCCACGACGGGCGTTCCTTGCGCAGCTGTGCTCGACGTTGTCACTGAAGCGG
GAAGGGACTGGCTGCTATTGGGCGAAGTGCCGGGGCAGGATCTCCTGTCATCTCACCTTGCTCCTGCCGA
GAAAGTATCCATCATGGCTGATGCAATGCGGCGGCTGCATACGCTTGATCCGGCTACCTGCCCATTCGAC
CACCAAGCGAAACATCGCATCGAGCGAGCACGTACTCGGATGGAAGCCGGTCTTGTCGATCAGGATGATC
TGGACGAAGAGCATCAGGGGCTCGCGCCAGCCGAACTGTTCGCCAGGCTCAAGGCGCGCATGCCCGACGG
CGAGGATCTCGTCGTGACCCATGGCGATGCCTGCTTGCCGAATATCATGGTGGAAAATGGCCGCTTTTCT
GGATTCATCGACTGTGGCCGGCTGGGTGTGGCGGACCGCTATCAGGACATAGCGTTGGCTACCCGTGATA
TTGCTGAAGAGCTTGGCGGCGAATGGGCTGACCGCTTCCTCGTGCTTTACGGTATCGCCGCTCCCGATTC
GCAGCGCATCGCCTTCTATCGCCTTCTTGACGAGTTCTTCTGAGCGGGACTCTGGGGTTCGAAATGACCG
ACCAAGCGACGCCCAACCTGCCATCACGAGATTTCGATTCCACCGCCGCCTTCTATGAAAGGTTGGGCTT
CGGAATCGTTTTCCGGGACGCCGGCTGGATGATCCTCCAGCGCGGGGATCTCATGCTGGAGTTCTTCGCC
CACCCCAACTTGTTTATTGCAGCTTATAATGGTTACAAATAAAGCAATAGCATCACAAATTTCACAAATA
AAGCATTTTTTTCACTGCATTCTAGTTGTGGTTTGTCCAAACTCATCAATGTATCTTATCATGTCTGTAT
ACCGTCGACCTCTAGCTAGAGCTTGGCGTAATCATGGTCATAGCTGTTTCCTGTGTGAAATTGTTATCCG
CTCACAATTCCACACAACATACGAGCCGGAAGCATAAAGTGTAAAGCCTGGGGTGCCTAATGAGTGAGCT
AACTCACATTAATTGCGTTGCGCTCACTGCCCGCTTTCCAGTCGGGAAACCTGTCGTGCCAGCTGCATTA
ATGAATCGGCCAACGCGCGGGGAGAGGCGGTTTGCGTATTGGGCGCTCTTCCGCTTCCTCGCTCACTGAC
TCGCTGCGCTCGGTCGTTCGGCTGCGGCGAGCGGTATCAGCTCACTCAAAGGCGGTAATACGGTTATCCA
CAGAATCAGGGGATAACGCAGGAAAGAACATGTGAGCAAAAGGCCAGCAAAAGGCCAGGAACCGTAAAAA
GGCCGCGTTGCTGGCGTTTTTCCATAGGCTCCGCCCCCCTGACGAGCATCACAAAAATCGACGCTCAAGT
CAGAGGTGGCGAAACCCGACAGGACTATAAAGATACCAGGCGTTTCCCCCTGGAAGCTCCCTCGTGCGCT
CTCCTGTTCCGACCCTGCCGCTTACCGGATACCTGTCCGCCTTTCTCCCTTCGGGAAGCGTGGCGCTTTC
TCATAGCTCACGCTGTAGGTATCTCAGTTCGGTGTAGGTCGTTCGCTCCAAGCTGGGCTGTGTGCACGAA
CCCCCCGTTCAGCCCGACCGCTGCGCCTTATCCGGTAACTATCGTCTTGAGTCCAACCCGGTAAGACACG
ACTTATCGCCACTGGCAGCAGCCACTGGTAACAGGATTAGCAGAGCGAGGTATGTAGGCGGTGCTACAGA
GTTCTTGAAGTGGTGGCCTAACTACGGCTACACTAGAAGAACAGTATTTGGTATCTGCGCTCTGCTGAAG
CCAGTTACCTTCGGAAAAAGAGTTGGTAGCTCTTGATCCGGCAAACAAACCACCGCTGGTAGCGGTGGTT
TTTTTGTTTGCAAGCAGCAGATTACGCGCAGAAAAAAAGGATCTCAAGAAGATCCTTTGATCTTTTCTAC
GGGGTCTGACGCTCAGTGGAACGAAAACTCACGTTAAGGGATTTTGGTCATGAGATTATCAAAAAGGATC
TTCACCTAGATCCTTTTAAATTAAAAATGAAGTTTTAAATCAATCTAAAGTATATATGAGTAAACTTGGT
CTGACAGTTACCAATGCTTAATCAGTGAGGCACCTATCTCAGCGATCTGTCTATTTCGTTCATCCATAGT
TGCCTGACTCCCCGTCGTGTAGATAACTACGATACGGGAGGGCTTACCATCTGGCCCCAGTGCTGCAATG
ATACCGCGAGACCCACGCTCACCGGCTCCAGATTTATCAGCAATAAACCAGCCAGCCGGAAGGGCCGAGC
GCAGAAGTGGTCCTGCAACTTTATCCGCCTCCATCCAGTCTATTAATTGTTGCCGGGAAGCTAGAGTAAG
TAGTTCGCCAGTTAATAGTTTGCGCAACGTTGTTGCCATTGCTACAGGCATCGTGGTGTCACGCTCGTCG
TTTGGTATGGCTTCATTCAGCTCCGGTTCCCAACGATCAAGGCGAGTTACATGATCCCCCATGTTGTGCA
AAAAAGCGGTTAGCTCCTTCGGTCCTCCGATCGTTGTCAGAAGTAAGTTGGCCGCAGTGTTATCACTCAT
GGTTATGGCAGCACTGCATAATTCTCTTACTGTCATGCCATCCGTAAGATGCTTTTCTGTGACTGGTGAG
TACTCAACCAAGTCATTCTGAGAATAGTGTATGCGGCGACCGAGTTGCTCTTGCCCGGCGTCAATACGGG
ATAATACCGCGCCACATAGCAGAACTTTAAAAGTGCTCATCATTGGAAAACGTTCTTCGGGGCGAAAACT
CTCAAGGATCTTACCGCTGTTGAGATCCAGTTCGATGTAACCCACTCGTGCACCCAACTGATCTTCAGCA
TCTTTTACTTTCACCAGCGTTTCTGGGTGAGCAAAAACAGGAAGGCAAAATGCCGCAAAAAAGGGAATAA
GGGCGACACGGAAATGTTGAATACTCATACTCTTCCTTTTTCAATATTATTGAAGCATTTATCAGGGTTA
TTGTCTCATGAGCGGATACATATTTGAATGTATTTAGAAAAATAAACAAATAGGGGTTCCGCGCACATTT
CCCCGAAAAGTGCCACCTGACGTC
Features (pLannotate 1.2.2; 22 found; start..end, strand, type, name):
     28..80      -  misc_feature   bom (fragment): basis of mobility region from pBR322
    235..614     +  enhancer       CMV enhancer: human cytomegalovirus immediate early enhancer
    615..818     +  promoter       CMV promoter: human cytomegalovirus (CMV) immediate early promoter
    814..847     +  LTR            5' LTR (truncated) (fragment): truncated 5' long terminal repeat (LTR) from HIV-1
    863..881     +  promoter       T7 promoter: promoter for bacteriophage T7 RNA polymerase
    907..1674    +  CDS            K5: MIR2_HHV8P - Experimental evidence at protein level: Swiss-Prot protein existence level 1. E3 ubiquitin-protein ligase which promotes ubiquitination and subsequent degradation of host MHC-I, CD86, ICAM1 and CD1D molecules, presumably to prevent lysis of infected cells by cytotoxic T- lymphocytes and NK cell. Binds target molecules through transmembrane interaction. E3 ubiquitin-protein ligases accept ubiquitin from specific E2 ubiquitin-conjugating enzymes, and then transfer it to target protein. The result of this ubiquitination is the enhancement of the endocytosis of the target chain and th
   1675..1740    +  CDS            3xFLAG: three tandem FLAG® epitope tags, followed by an enterokinase cleavage site
   1787..1805    -  promoter       SP6 promoter: promoter for bacteriophage SP6 RNA polymerase
   1831..2055    +  polyA_signal   bGH poly(A) signal: bovine growth hormone polyadenylation signal
   2059..2080    +  promoter       SV40 promoter (fragment): SV40 enhancer and early promoter
   2101..2529    +  rep_origin     f1 ori (sequence partly withheld): f1 bacteriophage origin of replication; arrow indicates direction of (+) strand synthesis
   2543..2872    +  promoter       SV40 promoter: SV40 enhancer and early promoter
   2939..3730    +  CDS            neo: KKA2_KLEPN - Also known as kan, nptII. Experimental evidence at protein level: Swiss-Prot protein existence level 1. Resistance to kanamycin, neomycin, paromomycin, ribostamycin, butirosin and gentamicin B. From Klebsiella pneumoniae.
   3754..3912    +  CDS            ble (fragment): BLE_KLEPN - Experimental evidence at protein level: Swiss-Prot protein existence level 1. Binding protein with a strong affinity to the bleomycin family of antibiotics. Binds to CL990; an antimitotic-antibiotic compound. From Klebsiella pneumoniae.
   3907..4028    +  polyA_signal   SV40 poly(A) signal: SV40 polyadenylation signal
   4101..4117    -  protein_bind   lac operator: The lac repressor binds to the lac operator to inhibit transcription in E. coli. This inhibition can be relieved by adding lactose or isopropyl-β-D-thiogalactopyranoside (IPTG). lac repressor encoded by lacI
   4125..4155    -  promoter       lac promoter: promoter for the E. coli lac operon
   4170..4191    -  protein_bind   CAP binding site: CAP binding activates transcription in the presence of cAMP. E. coli catabolite activator protein
   4204..4296    -  CDS            lacI (fragment): lac repressor; lacI; The lac repressor binds to the lac operator to inhibit transcription in E. coli. This inhibition can be relieved by adding lactose or isopropyl-β-D-thiogalactopyranoside (IPTG).
   4479..5067    -  rep_origin     ori: high-copy-number ColE1/pMB1/pBR322/pUC origin of replication
   5238..6098    -  CDS            AmpR: β-lactamase; bla; confers resistance to ampicillin, carbenicillin, and related antibiotics
   6099..6203    -  promoter       AmpR promoter: bla
