[The description below was written by a language model from this plasmid's Addgene catalogue record and pLannotate feature annotations shown in this document.]
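Description:
pOME0010 is a mammalian expression plasmid that produces the K5 protein of Kaposi's sarcoma-associated herpesvirus (KSHV) with a C-terminal 3xFLAG epitope tag. The catalogue lists the backbone as pDEST47. It is maintained in E. coli as a high-copy plasmid through a ColE1/pUC-type origin and selected with ampicillin via the β-lactamase gene. An f1 origin is also present, which would allow single-stranded DNA production. The sequenced record is 6,234 nt, shorter than the sum of the stated backbone and insert sizes. This would be expected if the insert replaced a backbone cassette during cloning, although the record gives the cloning method as unknown.

The K5 open reading frame sits downstream of the human cytomegalovirus immediate-early enhancer and promoter and runs directly into the 3xFLAG coding sequence. Transcription ends at the bovine growth hormone polyadenylation signal. A T7 promoter lies just upstream of the insert and an inverted SP6 promoter just downstream, providing sequencing priming sites and the option of in vitro transcription. A separate cassette, with the SV40 early promoter driving the neomycin phosphotransferase gene and an SV40 poly(A) signal, allows G418 selection of stably transfected mammalian cells. The short HIV-1 LTR, ble and lacI matches in the annotation are fragments and probably not functional elements.

K5 (also called MIR2) is a viral E3 ubiquitin ligase that drives ubiquitination and downregulation of host surface molecules such as MHC-I, CD86, ICAM1 and CD1D, helping infected cells evade cytotoxic T cells and NK cells. The plasmid appears to belong to a viral ORF expression collection used to look for viral modulators of p53 signalling. The FLAG tag allows detection or immunoprecipitation of K5 in transfected cells.
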