Addgene plasmid #178381: pOME0010
Purpose: Expresses KSHV K5 tagged
Depositing lab: Dirk Dittmer. Depositing organization: University of North Carolina at Chapel Hill. Publication: Novel modulators of p53-signaling encoded by unknown genes of emerging viruses. Alzhanova D, Corcoran K, Bailey AG, Long K, Taft-Benz S, Graham RL, Broussard GS, Heise M, Neumann G, Halfmann P, Kawaoka Y, Baric RS, Damania B, Dittmer DP. PLoS Pathog. 2021 Jan 7;17(1):e1009033. doi: 10.1371/journal.ppat.1009033. eCollection 2021 Jan. PubMed 33411764.
Backbone
  Vector backbone: pDEST47
  Backbone size w/o insert (bp): 7780
  Vector type: Mammalian Expression
Growth in bacteria
  Bacterial resistance: Ampicillin, 100 μg/mL
  Growth temperature: 37°C
  Growth strain: DH5alpha
  Copy number: High Copy
Gene/Insert
  Gene/Insert name: KSHV ORF K5
  Species: Kaposi's sarcoma-associated herpesvirus
  Insert size (bp): 872
  Tag / fusion protein: 3xFLAG (C terminal on insert)
  Cloning method: Unknown
  Sequencing primers: 5′ T7 promoter
Terms and licenses: Academic/Nonprofit Terms; Industry Terms: Not Available to Industry
Depositor comments: Sequences and further information can be found at https://www.med.unc.edu/orfeome/downloads/pome
How to cite: pOME0010 was a gift from Dirk Dittmer (Addgene plasmid # 178381 ; http://n2t.net/addgene:178381 ; RRID:Addgene_178381)
