>Addgene plasmid #178381 | pOME0010 | depositor partial sequence | sequence record 346423 | Insert
GTCGACGGTACCGCCACCATGGCGTCCAAGGACGTAGAAGAGGGTGTAGAGGGACCCATCTGCTGGATAT
GTAGGGAAGAGGTGGGGAACGAGGGCATACACCCCTGCGCCTGTACCGGAGAGCTGGATGTCGTCCACCC
GCAGTGTTTAAGCACTTGGCTAACAGTGTCTCGAAACACGGCCTGTCAAATGTGTCGCGTTATATACCGC
ACGCGCACGCAGTGGCGTAGTCGCCTTAACCTGTGGCCGGAGATGGAGCGCCAAGAAATTTTTGAACTGT
TTTTGCTGATGTCTGTGGTGGTGGCTGGGCTTGTCGGCGTGGCGTTGTGCACCTGGACGCTCCTGGTCAT
CCTAACTGCTCCTGCGGGAACATTCTCCCCCGGGGCCGTGCTCGGTTTTCTCTGCTTCTTTGGGTTTTAC
CAAATATTTATTGTGTTTGCATTTGGCGGCATATGCCGCGTAAGTGGCACTGTGAGGGCATTATACGCGG
CAAATAACACCCGGGTGACCGTACTGCCATACCGACGGCCGCGCCGGCCAACCGCGAACGAAGATAACAT
CGAATTGACGGTCCTTGTCGGACCCGCGGGCGGGACGGACGAGGAGCCCACGGACGAGTCATCTGAAGGA
GACGTCGCCTCTGGAGACAAAGAACGTGACGGTTCATCCGGAGACGAGCCGGACGGGGGCCCGAACGACC
GTGCGGGACTTAGGGGGACAGCGCGTACCGACCTATGCGCGCCCACAAAAAAGCCGGTGCGGAAAAATCA
TCCAAAAAACAACGGTGACTACAAAGACCATGACGGTGATTATAAAGATCATGATATCGATTACAAGGAT
GACGATGACAAGTAGTAACTCGAGGCGGCCGC
