>Addgene plasmid #178381 | pOME0010 | depositor partial sequence | sequence record 346424 | Backbone
GACGGATCGGGAGATCTCCCGATCCCCTATGGTGCACTCTCAGTACAATCTGCTCTGATGCCGCATAGTT
AAGCCAGTATCTGCTCCCTGCTTGTGTGTTGGAGGTCGCTGAGTAGTGCGCGAGCAAAATTTAAGCTACA
ACAAGGCAAGGCTTGACCGACAATTGCATGAAGAATCTGCTTAGGGTTAGGCGTTTTGCGCTGCTTCGCG
ATGTACGGGCCAGATATACGCGTTGACATTGATTATTGACTAGTTATTAATAGTAATCAATTACGGGGTC
ATTAGTTCATAGCCCATATATGGAGTTCCGCGTTACATAACTTACGGTAAATGGCCCGCCTGGCTGACCG
CCCAACGACCCCCGCCCATTGACGTCAATAATGACGTATGTTCCCATAGTAACGCCAATAGGGACTTTCC
ATTGACGTCAATGGGTGGAGTATTTACGGTAAACTGCCCACTTGGCAGTACATCAAGTGTATCATATGCC
AAGTACGCCCCCTATTGACGTCAATGACGGTAAATGGCCCGCCTGGCATTATGCCCAGTACATGACCTTA
TGGGACTTTCCTACTTGGCAGTACATCTACGTATTAGTCATCGCTATTACCATGGTGATGCGGTTTTGGC
AGTACATCAATGGGCGTGGATAGCGGTTTGACTCACGGGGATTTCCAAGTCTCCACCCCATTGACGTCAA
TGGGAGTTTGTTTTGGCACCAAAATCAACGGGACTTTCCAAAATGTCGTAACAACTCCGCCCCATTGACG
CAAATGGGCGGTAGGCGTGTACGGTGGGAGGTCTATATAAGCAGAGCTCTCTGGCTAACTAGAGAACCCA
CTGCTTACTGGCTTATCGAAATTAATACGACTCACTATAGGGAGACCCAAGCTGGCTAGTTAAGCTTGAT
CAAACAAGTTTGTACAAAAAAGCTGAACGAGAAACGTAAAATGATATAAATATCAATATATTAAATTAGA
TTTTGCATAAAAAACAGACTACATAATACTGTAAAACACAACATATCCAGTCACTATGGCGGCCGCATTA
GGCACCCCAGGCTTTACACTTTATGCTTCCGGCTCGTATAATGTGTGGATTTTGAGTTAGGATCCGTCGA
GATTTTCAGGAGCTAAGGAAGCTAAAATGGAGAAAAAAATCACTGGATATACCACCGTTGATATATCCCA
ATGGCATCGTAAAGAACATTTTGAGGCATTTCAGTCAGTTGCTCAATGTACCTATAACCAGACCGTTCAG
CTGGATATTACGGCCTTTTTAAAGACCGTAAAGAAAAATAAGCACAAGTTTTATCCGGCCTTTATTCACA
TTCTTGCCCGCCTGATGAATGCTCATCCGGAATTCCGTATGGCAATGAAAGACGGTGAGCTGGTGATATG
GGATAGTGTTCACCCTTGTTACACCGTTTTCCATGAGCAAACTGAAACGTTTTCATCGCTCTGGAGTGAA
TACCACGACGATTTCCGGCAGTTTCTACACATATATTCGCAAGATGTGGCGTGTTACGGTGAAAACCTGG
CCTATTTCCCTAAAGGGTTTATTGAGAATATGTTTTTCGTCTCAGCCAATCCCTGGGTGAGTTTCACCAG
TTTTGATTTAAACGTGGCCAATATGGACAACTTCTTCGCCCCCGTTTTCACCATGGGCAAATATTATACG
CAAGGCGACAAGGTGCTGATGCCGCTGGCGATTCAGGTTCATCATGCCGTTTGTGATGGCTTCCATGTCG
GCAGAATGCTTAATGAATTACAACAGTACTGCGATGAGTGGCAGGCGGGGCGTAATCTAGAGGATCCGGC
TTACTAAAAGCCAGATAACAGTATGCGTATTTGCGCGCTGATTTTTGCGGTATAAGAATATATACTGATA
TGTATACCCGAAGTATGTCAAAAAGAGGTATGCTATGAAGCAGCGTATTACAGTGACAGTTGACAGCGAC
AGCTATCAGTTGCTCAAGGCATATATGATGTCAATATCTCCGGTCTGGTAAGCACAACCATGCAGAATGA
AGCCCGTCGTCTGCGTGCCGAACGCTGGAAAGCGGAAAATCAGGAAGGGATGGCTGAGGTCGCCCGGTTT
ATTGAAATGAACGGCTCTTTTGCTGACGAGAACAGGGGCTGGTGAAATGCAGTTTAAGGTTTACACCTAT
AAAAGAGAGAGCCGTTATCGTCTGTTTGTGGATGTACAGAGTGATATTATTGACACGCCCGGGCGACGGA
TGGTGATCCCCCTGGCCAGTGCACGTCTGCTGTCAGATAAAGTCCCCCGTGAACTTTACCCGGTGGTGCA
TATCGGGGATGAAAGCTGGCGCATGATGACCACCGATATGGCCAGTGTGCCGGTCTCCGTTATCGGGGAA
GAAGTGGCTGATCTCAGCCACCGCGAAAATGACATCAAAAACGCCATTAACCTGATGTTCTGGGGAATAT
AAATGTCAGGCTCCCTTATACACAGCCAGTCTGCAGGTCGACCATAGTGACTGGATATGTTGTGTTTTAC
AGTATTATGTAGTCTGTTTTTTATGCAAAATCTAATTTAATATATTGATATTTATATCATTTTACGTTTC
TCGTTCAGCTTTCTTGTACAAAGTGGTTCGATCTAGAATGGCTAGCAAAGGAGAAGAACTTTTCACTGGA
GTTGTCCCAATTCTTGTTGAATTAGATGGTGATGTTAATGGGCACAAATTTTCTGTCAGTGGAGAGGGTG
AAGGTGATGCTACATACGGAAAGCTTACCCTTAAATTTATTTGCACTACTGGAAAACTACCTGTTCCATG
GCCAACACTTGTCACTACTTTCTCTTATGGTGTTCAATGCTTTTCCCGTTATCCGGATCATATGAAACGG
CATGACTTTTTCAAGAGTGCCATGCCCGAAGGTTATGTACAGGAACGCACTATATCTTTCAAAGATGACG
GGAACTACAAGACGCGTGCTGAAGTCAAGTTTGAAGGTGATACCCTTGTTAATCGTATCGAGTTAAAAGG
TATTGATTTTAAAGAAGATGGAAACATTCTCGGACACAAACTCGAGTACAACTATAACTCACACAATGTA
TACATCACGGCAGACAAACAAAAGAATGGAATCAAAGCTAACTTCAAAATTCGCCACAACATTGAAGATG
GATCCGTTCAACTAGCAGACCATTATCAACAAAATACTCCAATTGGCGATGGCCCTGTCCTTTTACCAGA
CAACCATTACCTGTCGACACAATCTGCCCTTTCGAAAGATCCCAACGAAAAGCGTGACCACATGGTCCTT
CTTGAGTTTGTAACTGCTGCTGGGATTACACATGGCATGGATGAGCTCTACAAATAATGAATTAAACCCG
CTGATCAGCCTCGACTGTGCCTTCTAGTTGCCAGCCATCTGTTGTTTGCCCCTCCCCCGTGCCTTCCTTG
ACCCTGGAAGGTGCCACTCCCACTGTCCTTTCCTAATAAAATGAGGAAATTGCATCGCATTGTCTGAGTA
GGTGTCATTCTATTCTGGGGGGTGGGGTGGGGCAGGACAGCAAGGGGGAGGATTGGGAAGACAATAGCAG
GCATGCTGGGGATGCGGTGGGCTCTATGGCTTCTGAGGCGGAAAGAACCAGCTGGGGCTCTAGGGGGTAT
CCCC
[124 nt withheld, positions 3645-3768]
C
[91 nt withheld, positions 3770-3860]
A
[49 nt withheld, positions 3862-3910]
CCTTTGACGTTGGAGTCCACGTTCTTT
[37 nt withheld, positions 3938-3974]
ACCCTATCTCGGTCTATTCTTTTGATTTATAAGGGATTTTGCCGATTTCGGCCTATTGGTTAAAAAATGA
GCTGATTTAACAAAAATTTAACGCGAATTAATTCTGTGGAATGTGTGTCAGTTAGGGTGTGGAAAGTCCC
CAGGCTCCCCAGCAGGCAGAAGTATGCAAAGCATGCATCTCAATTAGTCAGCAACCAGGTGTGGAAAGTC
CCCAGGCTCCCCAGCAGGCAGAAGTATGCAAAGCATGCATCTCAATTAGTCAGCAACCATAGTCCCGCCC
CTAACTCCGCCCATCCCGCCCCTAACTCCGCCCAGTTCCGCCCATTCTCCGCCCCATGGCTGACTAATTT
TTTTTATTTATGCAGAGGCCGAGGCCGCCTCTGCCTCTGAGCTATTCCAGAAGTAGTGAGGAGGCTTTTT
TGGAGGCCTAGGCTTTTGCAAAAAGCTCCCGGGAGCTTGTATATCCATTTTCGGATCTGATCAAGAGACA
GGATGAGGATCGTTTCGCATGATTGAACAAGATGGATTGCACGCAGGTTCTCCGGCCGCTTGGGTGGAGA
GGCTATTCGGCTATGACTGGGCACAACAGACAATCGGCTGCTCTGATGCCGCCGTGTTCCGGCTGTCAGC
GCAGGGGCGCCCGGTTCTTTTTGTCAAGACCGACCTGTCCGGTGCCCTGAATGAACTGCAGGACGAGGCA
GCGCGGCTATCGTGGCTGGCCACGACGGGCGTTCCTTGCGCAGCTGTGCTCGACGTTGTCACTGAAGCGG
GAAGGGACTGGCTGCTATTGGGCGAAGTGCCGGGGCAGGATCTCCTGTCATCTCACCTTGCTCCTGCCGA
GAAAGTATCCATCATGGCTGATGCAATGCGGCGGCTGCATACGCTTGATCCGGCTACCTGCCCATTCGAC
CACCAAGCGAAACATCGCATCGAGCGAGCACGTACTCGGATGGAAGCCGGTCTTGTCGATCAGGATGATC
TGGACGAAGAGCATCAGGGGCTCGCGCCAGCCGAACTGTTCGCCAGGCTCAAGGCGCGCATGCCCGACGG
CGAGGATCTCGTCGTGACCCATGGCGATGCCTGCTTGCCGAATATCATGGTGGAAAATGGCCGCTTTTCT
GGATTCATCGACTGTGGCCGGCTGGGTGTGGCGGACCGCTATCAGGACATAGCGTTGGCTACCCGTGATA
TTGCTGAAGAGCTTGGCGGCGAATGGGCTGACCGCTTCCTCGTGCTTTACGGTATCGCCGCTCCCGATTC
GCAGCGCATCGCCTTCTATCGCCTTCTTGACGAGTTCTTCTGAGCGGGACTCTGGGGTTCGCGAAATGAC
CGACCAAGCGACGCCCAACCTGCCATCACGAGATTTCGATTCCACCGCCGCCTTCTATGAAAGGTTGGGC
TTCGGAATCGTTTTCCGGGACGCCGGCTGGATGATCCTCCAGCGCGGGGATCTCATGCTGGAGTTCTTCG
CCCACCCCAACTTGTTTATTGCAGCTTATAATGGTTACAAATAAAGCAATAGCATCACAAATTTCACAAA
TAAAGCATTTTTTTCACTGCATTCTAGTTGTGGTTTGTCCAAACTCATCAATGTATCTTATCATGTCTGT
ATACCGTCGACCTCTAGCTAGAGCTTGGCGTAATCATGGTCATAGCTGTTTCCTGTGTGAAATTGTTATC
CGCTCACAATTCCACACAACATACGAGCCGGAAGCATAAAGTGTAAAGCCTGGGGTGCCTAATGAGTGAG
CTAACTCACATTAATTGCGTTGCGCTCACTGCCCGCTTTCCAGTCGGGAAACCTGTCGTGCCAGCTGCAT
TAATGAATCGGCCAACGCGCGGGGAGAGGCGGTTTGCGTATTGGGCGCTCTTCCGCTTCCTCGCTCACTG
ACTCGCTGCGCTCGGTCGTTCGGCTGCGGCGAGCGGTATCAGCTCACTCAAAGGCGGTAATACGGTTATC
CACAGAATCAGGGGATAACGCAGGAAAGAACATGTGAGCAAAAGGCCAGCAAAAGGCCAGGAACCGTAAA
AAGGCCGCGTTGCTGGCGTTTTTCCATAGGCTCCGCCCCCCTGACGAGCATCACAAAAATCGACGCTCAA
GTCAGAGGTGGCGAAACCCGACAGGACTATAAAGATACCAGGCGTTTCCCCCTGGAAGCTCCCTCGTGCG
CTCTCCTGTTCCGACCCTGCCGCTTACCGGATACCTGTCCGCCTTTCTCCCTTCGGGAAGCGTGGCGCTT
TCTCATAGCTCACGCTGTAGGTATCTCAGTTCGGTGTAGGTCGTTCGCTCCAAGCTGGGCTGTGTGCACG
AACCCCCCGTTCAGCCCGACCGCTGCGCCTTATCCGGTAACTATCGTCTTGAGTCCAACCCGGTAAGACA
CGACTTATCGCCACTGGCAGCAGCCACTGGTAACAGGATTAGCAGAGCGAGGTATGTAGGCGGTGCTACA
GAGTTCTTGAAGTGGTGGCCTAACTACGGCTACACTAGAAGAACAGTATTTGGTATCTGCGCTCTGCTGA
AGCCAGTTACCTTCGGAAAAAGAGTTGGTAGCTCTTGATCCGGCAAACAAACCACCGCTGGTAGCGGTGG
TTTTTTTGTTTGCAAGCAGCAGATTACGCGCAGAAAAAAAGGATCTCAAGAAGATCCTTTGATCTTTTCT
ACGGGGTCTGACGCTCAGTGGAACGAAAACTCACGTTAAGGGATTTTGGTCATGAGATTATCAAAAAGGA
TCTTCACCTAGATCCTTTTAAATTAAAAATGAAGTTTTAAATCAATCTAAAGTATATATGAGTAAACTTG
GTCTGACAGTTACCAATGCTTAATCAGTGAGGCACCTATCTCAGCGATCTGTCTATTTCGTTCATCCATA
GTTGCCTGACTCCCCGTCGTGTAGATAACTACGATACGGGAGGGCTTACCATCTGGCCCCAGTGCTGCAA
TGATACCGCGAGACCCACGCTCACCGGCTCCAGATTTATCAGCAATAAACCAGCCAGCCGGAAGGGCCGA
GCGCAGAAGTGGTCCTGCAACTTTATCCGCCTCCATCCAGTCTATTAATTGTTGCCGGGAAGCTAGAGTA
AGTAGTTCGCCAGTTAATAGTTTGCGCAACGTTGTTGCCATTGCTACAGGCATCGTGGTGTCACGCTCGT
CGTTTGGTATGGCTTCATTCAGCTCCGGTTCCCAACGATCAAGGCGAGTTACATGATCCCCCATGTTGTG
CAAAAAAGCGGTTAGCTCCTTCGGTCCTCCGATCGTTGTCAGAAGTAAGTTGGCCGCAGTGTTATCACTC
ATGGTTATGGCAGCACTGCATAATTCTCTTACTGTCATGCCATCCGTAAGATGCTTTTCTGTGACTGGTG
AGTACTCAACCAAGTCATTCTGAGAATAGTGTATGCGGCGACCGAGTTGCTCTTGCCCGGCGTCAATACG
GGATAATACCGCGCCACATAGCAGAACTTTAAAAGTGCTCATCATTGGAAAACGTTCTTCGGGGCGAAAA
CTCTCAAGGATCTTACCGCTGTTGAGATCCAGTTCGATGTAACCCACTCGTGCACCCAACTGATCTTCAG
CATCTTTTACTTTCACCAGCGTTTCTGGGTGAGCAAAAACAGGAAGGCAAAATGCCGCAAAAAAGGGAAT
AAGGGCGACACGGAAATGTTGAATACTCATACTCTTCCTTTTTCAATATTATTGAAGCATTTATCAGGGT
TATTGTCTCATGAGCGGATACATATTTGAATGTATTTAGAAAAATAAACAAATAGGGGTTCCGCGCACAT
TTCCCCGAAAAGTGCCACCTGACGTC
